Addgene plasmid #219105: SFFV-ZNF394-Brd 141
Purpose: Transcription factor ZNF394 with a specific barcode assigned.
Depositing lab: Filipe Pereira. Depositing organization: Center for Neuroscience and Cell Biology, University of Coimbra. Publication: A combinatorial transcription factor screening platform for immune cell reprogramming. Kurochkin I, Altman AR, Caiado I, Pertiga-Cabral D, Halitzki E, Minaeva M, Zimmermannova O, Henriques-Oliveira L, Klein D, Nair M, Oliveira D, Cajal LR, Knittel R, Feick C, Ringner M, Martin M, Cirovic B, Pires CF, Rosa FF, Sitnicka E, Theis FJ, Pereira CF. Cell Syst. 2026 Jan 21;17(1):101457. doi: 10.1016/j.cels.2025.101457. Epub 2026 Jan 14. PubMed 41539305.
Backbone
  Vector backbone: SFFV-MCS
  Backbone size w/o insert (bp): 6638
  Vector type: Lentiviral
Growth in bacteria
  Bacterial resistance: Ampicillin, 100 μg/mL
  Growth temperature: 37°C
  Growth strain: NEB Stable
  Copy number: High Copy
Gene/Insert
  Gene/Insert name: ZNF394
  Species: H. sapiens (human)
  Insert size (bp): 1686
  Entrez Gene: ZNF394 (a.k.a. FLJ12298, ZKSCAN14)
  Promoter: The spleen focus-forming virus (SFFV) promoter
  Cloning method: Restriction Enzyme; 5′ cloning site Bsp119I (not destroyed); 3′ cloning site BstHI (not destroyed)
Terms and licenses: Academic/Nonprofit Terms; Industry Terms: Not Available to Industry
Depositor comments: Barcode sequence cloned into XbaI restriction site. Design of plasmid is as follows: SFFV-[TF sequence]-WPRE-[Barcode sequence].
How to cite: SFFV-ZNF394-Brd 141 was a gift from Filipe Pereira (Addgene plasmid # 219105 ; http://n2t.net/addgene:219105 ; RRID:Addgene_219105)
