[The description below was written by a language model from this plasmid's Addgene catalogue record and pLannotate feature annotations shown in this document.]
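Description:
SFFV-ZNF394-Brd 141 is a lentiviral transfer plasmid built on the SFFV-MCS backbone that expresses the human zinc-finger transcription factor ZNF394 (also called ZKSCAN14) together with a construct-specific DNA barcode. The full sequenced plasmid is about 8.3 kb. In bacteria it is maintained through a high-copy ColE1/pUC-type origin and selected with ampicillin via the β-lactamase gene. An f1 origin and remnants of a pBluescript-style cloning region (lacZα and lacI fragments, lac promoter/operator, T3 and T7 promoters) are also present in the backbone.

The viral portion has a third-generation, self-inactivating layout. An RSV promoter drives a truncated HIV-1 5′ LTR, which is followed by the Ψ packaging signal with a gag fragment, the Rev response element for Rev-dependent export of the genomic RNA, and the cPPT/CTS. The genome ends in a ΔU3 3′ LTR, with an SV40 polyadenylation signal and SV40 origin sequence beyond it. Within this frame, the spleen focus-forming virus (SFFV) LTR promoter, which is often chosen for strong expression in haematopoietic cells, drives the ZNF394 open reading frame cloned between flanking multiple-cloning-site remnants. A WPRE downstream enhances transcript stability and expression. Small fragments annotated as woodchuck hepatitis S protein and HIV-1 nef are most likely sequence carried along with the WPRE and the 3′ LTR region, not functional genes.

According to the depositor, the barcode was inserted at an XbaI site after the WPRE, giving the order SFFV–TF–WPRE–barcode, although the feature table does not annotate it. No tag, reporter or mammalian selection marker is recorded. The plasmid belongs to a barcoded transcription factor library for combinatorial screening of factors in immune cell reprogramming, in which the barcode identifies the delivered factor.
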