Features (pLannotate 1.2.2; 29 found; start..end, strand, type, name):
     94..112     -  promoter       T7 promoter: promoter for bacteriophage T7 RNA polymerase
    120..275     +  CDS            lacZα (fragment): LacZα fragment of β-galactosidase; lacZ fragment
    280..708     +  rep_origin     f1 ori (sequence partly withheld): f1 bacteriophage origin of replication; arrow indicates direction of (+) strand synthesis
    761..865     +  promoter       AmpR promoter: bla
    866..1726    +  CDS            AmpR: β-lactamase; bla; confers resistance to ampicillin, carbenicillin, and related antibiotics
   1897..2485    +  rep_origin     ori: high-copy-number ColE1/pMB1/pBR322/pUC origin of replication
   2668..2760    +  CDS            lacI (fragment): lac repressor; lacI; The lac repressor binds to the lac operator to inhibit transcription in E. coli. This inhibition can be relieved by adding lactose or isopropyl-β-D-thiogalactopyranoside (IPTG).
   2773..2794    +  protein_bind   CAP binding site: CAP binding activates transcription in the presence of cAMP. E. coli catabolite activator protein
   2809..2839    +  promoter       lac promoter: promoter for the E. coli lac operon
   2847..2863    +  protein_bind   lac operator: The lac repressor binds to the lac operator to inhibit transcription in E. coli. This inhibition can be relieved by adding lactose or isopropyl-β-D-thiogalactopyranoside (IPTG). lac repressor encoded by lacI
   2908..2926    +  promoter       T3 promoter: promoter for bacteriophage T3 RNA polymerase
   2954..3180    +  promoter       RSV promoter: Rous sarcoma virus enhancer/promoter
   3181..3361    +  LTR            5' LTR (truncated): truncated 5' long terminal repeat (LTR) from HIV-1
   3408..3533    +  misc_feature   HIV-1 Ψ: packaging signal of human immunodeficiency virus type 1
   3517..3880    +  CDS            HIV-1 gag (fragment): gag protein from human immunodeficiency virus 1; gag
   4026..4259    +  misc_feature   RRE: The Rev response element (RRE) of HIV-1 allows for Rev-dependent mRNA export from the nucleus to the cytoplasm.
   4636..4736    +  CDS            Rev (fragment): human immunodeficiency virus 1 (HIV-1) Rev protein; rev; enhances nuclear export of unspliced and incompletely spliced viral mRNAs
   4755..4872    +  misc_feature   cPPT/CTS: central polypurine tract and central termination sequence of HIV-1
   4906..5307    +  promoter       SFFV promoter: spleen focus-forming virus long terminal repeat (LTR) promoter
   5317..5340    +  misc_feature   MCS (fragment): pBluescript multiple cloning site
   5365..7047    +  CDS            ZNF394: ZN394_HUMAN - Also known as ZKSCAN14. Experimental evidence at protein level: Swiss-Prot protein existence level 1. May be involved in transcriptional regulation. From Homo sapiens (Human).
   7058..7083    +  misc_feature   MCS (fragment): pBluescript multiple cloning site
   7083..7142    +  CDS            S (fragment): HBSAG_WHV6 - Experimental evidence at transcript level: Swiss-Prot protein existence level 2. The middle envelope protein plays an important role in the budding of the virion. It is involved in the induction of budding in a nucleocapsid independent way. In this process the majority of envelope proteins bud to form subviral lipoprotein particles of 22 nm of diameter that do not contain a nucleocapsid (By similarity). From Woodchuck hepatitis B virus (isolate w64/pWS23) (WHV).
   7274..7677    +  misc_feature   WPRE: woodchuck hepatitis virus posttranscriptional regulatory element
   7735..7794    +  CDS            nef (fragment): NEF_HV1Z2 - Experimental evidence at protein level: Swiss-Prot protein existence level 1. Extracellular Nef protein targets CD4(+) T-lymphocytes for apoptosis by interacting with CXCR4 surface receptors. From Human immunodeficiency virus type 1 group M subtype D (isolate Z2/CDC-Z34) (HIV-1).
   7796..8029    +  LTR            3' LTR (ΔU3): self-inactivating 3' long terminal repeat (LTR) from HIV-1
   8101..8222    +  polyA_signal   SV40 poly(A) signal: SV40 polyadenylation signal
   8241..8262    +  rep_origin     SV40 ori (fragment): SV40 origin of replication
   8262..73      +  rep_origin     SV40 ori (across the origin): SV40 origin of replication
>Addgene plasmid #219105 | SFFV-ZNF394-Brd 141 | addgene full sequence | sequence record 448923 | Addgene NGS Result
ATTTATGCAGAGGCCGAGGCCGCCTCGGCCTCTGAGCTATTCCAGAAGTAGTGAGGAGGCTTTTTTGGAG
GCCTAGGGACGTACCCAATTCGCCCTATAGTGAGTCGTATTACGCGCGCTCACTGGCCGTCGTTTTACAA
CGTCGTGACTGGGAAAACCCTGGCGTTACCCAACTTAATCGCCTTGCAGCACATCCCCCTTTCGCCAGCT
GGCGTAATAGCGAAGAGGCCCGCACCGATCGCCCTTCCCAACAGTTGCGCAGCCTGAATGGCGAATGGG
[124 nt withheld, positions 280-403]
C
[91 nt withheld, positions 405-495]
A
[49 nt withheld, positions 497-545]
CCTTTGACGTTGGAGTCCACGTTCTTT
[37 nt withheld, positions 573-609]
ACCCTATCTCGGTCTATTCTTTTGATTTATAAGGGATTTTGCCGATTTCGGCCTATTGGTTAAAAAATGA
GCTGATTTAACAAAAATTTAACGCGAATTTTAACAAAATATTAACGCTTACAATTTAGGTGGCACTTTTC
GGGGAAATGTGCGCGGAACCCCTATTTGTTTATTTTTCTAAATACATTCAAATATGTATCCGCTCATGAG
ACAATAACCCTGATAAATGCTTCAATAATATTGAAAAAGGAAGAGTATGAGTATTCAACATTTCCGTGTC
GCCCTTATTCCCTTTTTTGCGGCATTTTGCCTTCCTGTTTTTGCTCACCCAGAAACGCTGGTGAAAGTAA
AAGATGCTGAAGATCAGTTGGGTGCACGAGTGGGTTACATCGAACTGGATCTCAACAGCGGTAAGATCCT
TGAGAGTTTTCGCCCCGAAGAACGTTTTCCAATGATGAGCACTTTTAAAGTTCTGCTATGTGGCGCGGTA
TTATCCCGTATTGACGCCGGGCAAGAGCAACTCGGTCGCCGCATACACTATTCTCAGAATGACTTGGTTG
AGTACTCACCAGTCACAGAAAAGCATCTTACGGATGGCATGACAGTAAGAGAATTATGCAGTGCTGCCAT
AACCATGAGTGATAACACTGCGGCCAACTTACTTCTGACAACGATCGGAGGACCGAAGGAGCTAACCGCT
TTTTTGCACAACATGGGGGATCATGTAACTCGCCTTGATCGTTGGGAACCGGAGCTGAATGAAGCCATAC
CAAACGACGAGCGTGACACCACGATGCCTGTAGCAATGGCAACAACGTTGCGCAAACTATTAACTGGCGA
ACTACTTACTCTAGCTTCCCGGCAACAATTAATAGACTGGATGGAGGCGGATAAAGTTGCAGGACCACTT
CTGCGCTCGGCCCTTCCGGCTGGCTGGTTTATTGCTGATAAATCTGGAGCCGGTGAGCGTGGGTCTCGCG
GTATCATTGCAGCACTGGGGCCAGATGGTAAGCCCTCCCGTATCGTAGTTATCTACACGACGGGGAGTCA
GGCAACTATGGATGAACGAAATAGACAGATCGCTGAGATAGGTGCCTCACTGATTAAGCATTGGTAACTG
TCAGACCAAGTTTACTCATATATACTTTAGATTGATTTAAAACTTCATTTTTAATTTAAAAGGATCTAGG
TGAAGATCCTTTTTGATAATCTCATGACCAAAATCCCTTAACGTGAGTTTTCGTTCCACTGAGCGTCAGA
CCCCGTAGAAAAGATCAAAGGATCTTCTTGAGATCCTTTTTTTCTGCGCGTAATCTGCTGCTTGCAAACA
AAAAAACCACCGCTACCAGCGGTGGTTTGTTTGCCGGATCAAGAGCTACCAACTCTTTTTCCGAAGGTAA
CTGGCTTCAGCAGAGCGCAGATACCAAATACTGTTCTTCTAGTGTAGCCGTAGTTAGGCCACCACTTCAA
GAACTCTGTAGCACCGCCTACATACCTCGCTCTGCTAATCCTGTTACCAGTGGCTGCTGCCAGTGGCGAT
AAGTCGTGTCTTACCGGGTTGGACTCAAGACGATAGTTACCGGATAAGGCGCAGCGGTCGGGCTGAACGG
GGGGTTCGTGCACACAGCCCAGCTTGGAGCGAACGACCTACACCGAACTGAGATACCTACAGCGTGAGCT
ATGAGAAAGCGCCACGCTTCCCGAAGGGAGAAAGGCGGACAGGTATCCGGTAAGCGGCAGGGTCGGAACA
GGAGAGCGCACGAGGGAGCTTCCAGGGGGAAACGCCTGGTATCTTTATAGTCCTGTCGGGTTTCGCCACC
TCTGACTTGAGCGTCGATTTTTGTGATGCTCGTCAGGGGGGCGGAGCCTATGGAAAAACGCCAGCAACGC
GGCCTTTTTACGGTTCCTGGCCTTTTGCTGGCCTTTTGCTCACATGTTCTTTCCTGCGTTATCCCCTGAT
TCTGTGGATAACCGTATTACCGCCTTTGAGTGAGCTGATACCGCTCGCCGCAGCCGAACGACCGAGCGCA
GCGAGTCAGTGAGCGAGGAAGCGGAAGAGCGCCCAATACGCAAACCGCCTCTCCCCGCGCGTTGGCCGAT
TCATTAATGCAGCTGGCACGACAGGTTTCCCGACTGGAAAGCGGGCAGTGAGCGCAACGCAATTAATGTG
AGTTAGCTCACTCATTAGGCACCCCAGGCTTTACACTTTATGCTTCCGGCTCGTATGTTGTGTGGAATTG
TGAGCGGATAACAATTTCACACAGGAAACAGCTATGACCATGATTACGCCAAGCGCGCAATTAACCCTCA
CTAAAGGGAACAAAAGCTGGAGCTGCAAGCTTAATGTAGTCTTATGCAATACTCTTGTAGTCTTGCAACA
TGGTAACGATGAGTTAGCAACATGCCTTACAAGGAGAGAAAAAGCACCGTGCATGCCGATTGGTGGAAGT
AAGGTGGTACGATCGTGCCTTATTAGGAAGGCAACAGACGGGTCTGACATGGATTGGACGAACCACTGAA
TTGCCGCATTGCAGAGATATTGTATTTAAGTGCCTAGCTCGATACATAAACGGGTCTCTCTGGTTAGACC
AGATCTGAGCCTGGGAGCTCTCTGGCTAACTAGGGAACCCACTGCTTAAGCCTCAATAAAGCTTGCCTTG
AGTGCTTCAAGTAGTGTGTGCCCGTCTGTTGTGTGACTCTGGTAACTAGAGATCCCTCAGACCCTTTTAG
TCAGTGTGGAAAATCTCTAGCAGTGGCGCCCGAACAGGGACTTGAAAGCGAAAGGGAAACCAGAGGAGCT
CTCTCGACGCAGGACTCGGCTTGCTGAAGCGCGCACGGCAAGAGGCGAGGGGCGGCGACTGGTGAGTACG
CCAAAAATTTTGACTAGCGGAGGCTAGAAGGAGAGAGATGGGTGCGAGAGCGTCAGTATTAAGCGGGGGA
GAATTAGATCGCGATGGGAAAAAATTCGGTTAAGGCCAGGGGGAAAGAAAAAATATAAATTAAAACATAT
AGTATGGGCAAGCAGGGAGCTAGAACGATTCGCAGTTAATCCTGGCCTGTTAGAAACATCAGAAGGCTGT
AGACAAATACTGGGACAGCTACAACCATCCCTTCAGACAGGATCAGAAGAACTTAGATCATTATATAATA
CAGTAGCAACCCTCTATTGTGTGCATCAAAGGATAGAGATAAAAGACACCAAGGAAGCTTTAGACAAGAT
AGAGGAAGAGCAAAACAAAAGTAAGACCACCGCACAGCAAGCGGCCGCTGATCTTCAGACCTGGAGGAGG
AGATATGAGGGACAATTGGAGAAGTGAATTATATAAATATAAAGTAGTAAAAATTGAACCATTAGGAGTA
GCACCCACCAAGGCAAAGAGAAGAGTGGTGCAGAGAGAAAAAAGAGCAGTGGGAATAGGAGCTTTGTTCC
TTGGGTTCTTGGGAGCAGCAGGAAGCACTATGGGCGCAGCGTCAATGACGCTGACGGTACAGGCCAGACA
ATTATTGTCTGGTATAGTGCAGCAGCAGAACAATTTGCTGAGGGCTATTGAGGCGCAACAGCATCTGTTG
CAACTCACAGTCTGGGGCATCAAGCAGCTCCAGGCAAGAATCCTGGCTGTGGAAAGATACCTAAAGGATC
AACAGCTCCTGGGGATTTGGGGTTGCTCTGGAAAACTCATTTGCACCACTGCTGTGCCTTGGAATGCTAG
TTGGAGTAATAAATCTCTGGAACAGATTTGGAATCACACGACCTGGATGGAGTGGGACAGAGAAATTAAC
AATTACACAAGCTTAATACACTCCTTAATTGAAGAATCGCAAAACCAGCAAGAAAAGAATGAACAAGAAT
TATTGGAATTAGATAAATGGGCAAGTTTGTGGAATTGGTTTAACATAACAAATTGGCTGTGGTATATAAA
ATTATTCATAATGATAGTAGGAGGCTTGGTAGGTTTAAGAATAGTTTTTGCTGTACTTTCTATAGTGAAT
AGAGTTAGGCAGGGATATTCACCATTATCGTTTCAGACCCACCTCCCAACCCCGAGGGGACCCGACAGGC
CCGAAGGAATAGAAGAAGAAGGTGGAGAGAGAGACAGAGACAGATCCATTCGATTAGTGAACGGATCTCG
ACGGTATCGGTTAACTTTTAAAAGAAAAGGGGGGATTGGGGGGTACAGTGCAGGGGAAAGAATAGTAGAC
ATAATAGCAACAGACATACAAACTAAAGAATTACAAAAACAAATTACAAAAATTCAAAATTTTATCGATC
ACGAGACTAGCCTCGAGCTGGCTGCAGTAACGCCATTTTGCAAGGCATGGAAAAATACCAAACCAAGAAT
AGAGAAGTTCAGATCAAGGGCGGGTACATGAAAATAGCTAACGTTGGGCCAAACAGGATATCTGCGGTGA
GCAGTTTCGGCCCCGGCCCGGGGCCAAGAACAGATGGTCACCGCAGTTTCGGCCCCGGCCCGAGGCCAAG
AACAGATGGTCCCCAGATATGGCCCAACCCTCAGCAGTTTCTTAAGACCCATCAGATGTTTCCAGGCTCC
CCCAAGGACCTGAAATGACCCTGCGCCTTATTTGAATTAACCAATCAGCCTGCTTCTCGCTTCTGTTCGC
GCGCTTCTGCTTCCCGAGCTCTATAAAAGAGCTCACAACCCCTCACTCGGCGCGCCAGTCCTCCGACAGA
CTGAGTCGGCCGGTCGAATCAAGCTTATCGATACCGTCGACGGATCCGCTAGCCCGCGGTTCGAAATGAA
TTCCAGCTTGACCGCCCAGAGGCGCGGCAGTGACGCCGAGTTGGGACCCTGGGTGATGGCTGCGAGGTCC
AAGGACGCGGCGCCGTCCCAACGCGACGGACTTTTGCCCGTGAAAGTGGAGGAAGACTCACCCGGAAGTT
GGGAGCCCAACTATCCCGCGGCTTCGCCGGACCCCGAAACTTCTCGACTGCACTTTAGGCAGCTGCGTTA
CCAGGAGGTGGCTGGACCGGAAGAGGCGCTGAGCCGGCTCCGAGAACTCTGTCGTCGGTGGCTGAGACCC
GAGCTGCTCTCCAAGGAGCAGATCCTGGAGCTGCTGGTGCTGGAGCAGTTCCTCACCATCCTGCCCGAGG
AGCTTCAAGCCTGGGTGCGAGAGCACTGCCCAGAGAGCGGGGAGGAGGCGGTGGCCGTGGTGCGGGCTCT
GCAGCGAGCGCTCGATGGAACCTCATCCCAGGGGATGGTGACTTTCGAGGACACGGCTGTGTCTCTAACC
TGGGAGGAGTGGGAGCGCCTGGACCCAGCACGGAGGGACTTCTGCAGAGAGAGTGCGCAGAAGGATTCCG
GGAGCACAGTTCCGCCGAGTTTGGAAAGCAGAGTGGAGAACAAAGAGTTGATTCCAATGCAACAAATTTT
AGAAGAAGCGGAGCCACAGGGGCAACTACAAGAAGCGTTCCAGGGGAAGCGCCCCCTGTTTTCTAAGTGT
GGCAGTACCCATGAGGACAGGGTGGAAAAGCAGTCCGGAGACCCCTTGCCCCTGAAACTTGAAAATTCTC
CTGAAGCAGAAGGACTCAACAGCATCTCAGATGTCAATAAGAATGGTTCCATAGAAGGGGAAGACTCTAA
AAATAATGAATTGCAGAACAGTGCCAGGTGTTCCAACCTTGTTCTATGTCAGCACATCCCGAAAGCAGAG
AGGCCCACTGACAGTGAGGAACACGGGAACAAGTGCAAGCAAAGTTTCCACATGGTGACGTGGCACGTGC
TGAAACCTCACAAGTCTGACAGTGGAGACAGTTTCCATCATTCCAGCCTTTTTGAGACCCAGAGGCAGCT
CCATGAAGAAAGACCTTATAAATGTGGTAACTGTGGGAAGAGTTTCAAACAACGCTCTGACCTCTTTAGA
CACCAGAGAATCCACACAGGTGAGAAACCCTATGGCTGCCAAGAATGTGGGAAAAGCTTCAGCCAGAGTG
CTGCCCTGACCAAGCACCAGAGGACACACACAGGCGAGAAGCCGTACACCTGTCTGAAATGTGGGGAGCG
CTTCAGGCAGAATTCACACCTAAATCGTCATCAAAGTACCCACAGTAGAGACAAACATTTTAAATGTGAG
GAATGCGGGGAAACCTGTCATATTTCCAACCTTTTTAGACATCAGAGACTACATAAAGGGGAAAGACCCT
ATAAGTGTGAAGAATGCGAGAAGAGCTTCAAACAGCGCTCTGACCTCTTTAAACACCACAGAATCCACAC
TGGGGAGAAGCCCTATGGATGTTCCGTCTGTGGGAAACGCTTCAATCAGAGTGCAACCCTCATTAAACAC
CAGAGAATTCACACTGGGGAAAAGCCTTACAAATGTCTTGAATGTGGGGAAAGATTTAGACAAAGTACAC
ACCTTATCCGACACCAAAGAATTCATCAAAATAAAGTGCTGTCGGCTGGGCGTGGTGGCTCACGCCTATA
AACCGGTCGGATCCCCCGGGCTGCAGGAATTCGAGCATCTTACCGCCATTTATTCCCATATTTGTTCTGT
TTTTCTTGATTTGGGTATACATTTAAATGTTAATAAAACAAAATGGTGGGGCAATCATTTACATTTTTAG
GGATATGTAATTACTAGTTCAGGTGTATTGCCACAAGACAAACATGTTAAGAAACTTTCCCGTTATTTAC
GCTCTGTTCCTGTTAATCAACCTCTGGATTACAAAATTTGTGAAAGATTGACTGATATTCTTAACTATGT
TGCTCCTTTTACGCTGTGTGGATATGCTGCTTTAATGCCTCTGTATCATGCTATTGCTTCCCGTACGGCT
TTCGTTTTCTCCTCCTTGTATAAATCCTGGTTGCTGTCTCTTTATGAGGAGTTGTGGCCCGTTGTCCGTC
AACGTGGCGTGGTGTGCTCTGTGTTTGCTGACGCAACCCCCACTGGCTGGGGCATTGCCACCACCTGTCA
ACTCCTTTCTGGGACTTTCGCTTTCCCCCTCCCGATCGCCACGGCAGAACTCATCGCCGCCTGCCTTGCC
CGCTGCTGGACAGGGGCTAGGTTGCTGGGCACTGATAATTCCGTGGTGTTGTCGGGGAAGCTGACGTCCT
TTGCAATTCGATATCAAGCTGTACCTTCTAGATGTACATTAGATAGAGCGCTTCTAGACCAATGACTTAC
AAGGCAGCTGTAGATCTTAGCCACTTTTTAAAAGAAAAGGGGGGACTGGAAGGGCTAATTCACTCCCAAC
GAAGACAAGATCTGCTTTTTGCTTGTACTGGGTCTCTCTGGTTAGACCAGATCTGAGCCTGGGAGCTCTC
TGGCTAACTAGGGAACCCACTGCTTAAGCCTCAATAAAGCTTGCCTTGAGTGCTTCAAGTAGTGTGTGCC
CGTCTGTTGTGTGACTCTGGTAACTAGAGATCCCTCAGACCCTTTTAGTCAGTGTGGAAAATCTCTAGCA
GTAGTAGTTCATGTCATCTTATTATTCAGTATTTATAACTTGCAAAGAAATGAATATCAGAGAGTGAGAG
GAACTTGTTTATTGCAGCTTATAATGGTTACAAATAAAGCAATAGCATCACAAATTTCACAAATAAAGCA
TTTTTTTCACTGCATTCTAGTTGTGGTTTGTCCAAACTCATCAATGTATCTTATCATGTCTGGCTCTAGC
TATCCCGCCCCTAACTCCGCCCATCCCGCCCCTAACTCCGCCCAGTTCCGCCCATTCTCCGCCCCATGGC
TGACTAATTTTTTTT
