>Addgene plasmid #219105 | SFFV-ZNF394-Brd 141 | depositor partial sequence | sequence record 427795 | TF ORF
ATGAATTCCAGCTTGACCGCCCAGAGGCGCGGCAGTGACGCCGAGTTGGGACCCTGGGTGATGGCTGCGA
GGTCCAAGGACGCGGCGCCGTCCCAACGCGACGGACTTTTGCCCGTGAAAGTGGAGGAAGACTCACCCGG
AAGTTGGGAGCCCAACTATCCCGCGGCTTCGCCGGACCCCGAAACTTCTCGACTGCACTTTAGGCAGCTG
CGTTACCAGGAGGTGGCTGGACCGGAAGAGGCGCTGAGCCGGCTCCGAGAACTCTGTCGTCGGTGGCTGA
GACCCGAGCTGCTCTCCAAGGAGCAGATCCTGGAGCTGCTGGTGCTGGAGCAGTTCCTCACCATCCTGCC
CGAGGAGCTTCAAGCCTGGGTGCGAGAGCACTGCCCAGAGAGCGGGGAGGAGGCGGTGGCCGTGGTGCGG
GCTCTGCAGCGAGCGCTCGATGGAACCTCATCCCAGGGGATGGTGACTTTCGAGGACACGGCTGTGTCTC
TAACCTGGGAGGAGTGGGAGCGCCTGGACCCAGCACGGAGGGACTTCTGCAGAGAGAGTGCGCAGAAGGA
TTCCGGGAGCACAGTTCCGCCGAGTTTGGAAAGCAGAGTGGAGAACAAAGAGTTGATTCCAATGCAACAA
ATTTTAGAAGAAGCGGAGCCACAGGGGCAACTACAAGAAGCGTTCCAGGGGAAGCGCCCCCTGTTTTCTA
AGTGTGGCAGTACCCATGAGGACAGGGTGGAAAAGCAGTCCGGAGACCCCTTGCCCCTGAAACTTGAAAA
TTCTCCTGAAGCAGAAGGACTCAACAGCATCTCAGATGTCAATAAGAATGGTTCCATAGAAGGGGAAGAC
TCTAAAAATAATGAATTGCAGAACAGTGCCAGGTGTTCCAACCTTGTTCTATGTCAGCACATCCCGAAAG
CAGAGAGGCCCACTGACAGTGAGGAACACGGGAACAAGTGCAAGCAAAGTTTCCACATGGTGACGTGGCA
CGTGCTGAAACCTCACAAGTCTGACAGTGGAGACAGTTTCCATCATTCCAGCCTTTTTGAGACCCAGAGG
CAGCTCCATGAAGAAAGACCTTATAAATGTGGTAACTGTGGGAAGAGTTTCAAACAACGCTCTGACCTCT
TTAGACACCAGAGAATCCACACAGGTGAGAAACCCTATGGCTGCCAAGAATGTGGGAAAAGCTTCAGCCA
GAGTGCTGCCCTGACCAAGCACCAGAGGACACACACAGGCGAGAAGCCGTACACCTGTCTGAAATGTGGG
GAGCGCTTCAGGCAGAATTCACACCTAAATCGTCATCAAAGTACCCACAGTAGAGACAAACATTTTAAAT
GTGAGGAATGCGGGGAAACCTGTCATATTTCCAACCTTTTTAGACATCAGAGACTACATAAAGGGGAAAG
ACCCTATAAGTGTGAAGAATGCGAGAAGAGCTTCAAACAGCGCTCTGACCTCTTTAAACACCACAGAATC
CACACTGGGGAGAAGCCCTATGGATGTTCCGTCTGTGGGAAACGCTTCAATCAGAGTGCAACCCTCATTA
AACACCAGAGAATTCACACTGGGGAAAAGCCTTACAAATGTCTTGAATGTGGGGAAAGATTTAGACAAAG
TACACACCTTATCCGACACCAAAGAATTCATCAAAATAAAGTGCTGTCGGCTGGGCGTGGTGGCTCACGC
CTATAA
