>Addgene plasmid #219105 | SFFV-ZNF394-Brd 141 | depositor partial sequence | sequence record 427796 | Barcode sequence
TGTACATTAGATAGAGCGCT
